Addgene plasmid #188510: HiFi dCas9 VPR
Purpose: Expresses FLAG tagged HiFi dCas9 VPR
Depositing lab: Isaac Hilton. Depositing organization: Rice University. Publication: Quantification of Genome Editing and Transcriptional Control Capabilities Reveals Hierarchies among Diverse CRISPR/Cas Systems in Human Cells. Escobar M, Li J, Patel A, Liu S, Xu Q, Hilton IB. ACS Synth Biol. 2022 Oct 21;11(10):3239-3250. doi: 10.1021/acssynbio.2c00156. Epub 2022 Sep 26. PubMed 36162812.
Backbone
  Vector backbone: LentiCRISPR v2
  Vector type: Mammalian Expression, Lentiviral, CRISPR
  Selectable markers: Puromycin
Growth in bacteria
  Bacterial resistance: Ampicillin, 100 μg/mL
  Growth temperature: 37°C
  Growth strain: NEB Stable
  Copy number: High Copy
Gene/Insert
  Gene/Insert name: dCas9
  Species: Streptococcus pyogenes
  Mutation: D10A/R691A/H840A
  Promoter: EF1a
  Cloning method: Gibson Cloning
Terms and licenses: Academic/Nonprofit Terms; Industry Terms: Not Available to Industry
Depositor comments: Stbl3 is also a suitable growth strain.
How to cite: HiFi dCas9 VPR was a gift from Isaac Hilton (Addgene plasmid # 188510 ; http://n2t.net/addgene:188510 ; RRID:Addgene_188510)
