[The description below was written by a language model from this plasmid's Addgene catalogue record and pLannotate feature annotations shown in this document.]
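Description:
HiFi dCas9 VPR is a third-generation-style, self-inactivating HIV-1 lentiviral vector built on the LentiCRISPR v2 backbone for expressing a CRISPR activation effector in mammalian cells. It is propagated in E. coli as a high-copy plasmid through a ColE1/pUC-type origin with ampicillin selection (AmpR). The backbone also carries an f1 origin and an SV40/EM7-driven BleoR cassette located outside the viral genome. The transfer region is framed by a CMV enhancer/promoter-driven truncated 5' LTR and a ΔU3 3' LTR followed by a bGH polyadenylation signal. It contains the Ψ packaging signal, RRE and cPPT/CTS, which support genome packaging, Rev-dependent RNA export and nuclear import.

The payload is driven by the EF-1α core promoter. It encodes Streptococcus pyogenes Cas9 carrying D10A and H840A, which abolish nuclease activity, together with R691A, the high-fidelity ("HiFi") substitution. This protein is fused to the VPR tripartite activator. The feature table annotates the RELA/p65 fragment and the Epstein-Barr virus Rta activation domain. The VP64 portion and the FLAG tag named in the catalogue purpose are not separately annotated. A puromycin resistance gene follows in the same transcription unit for selection of transduced cells, though the linking element is not annotated, and a WPRE enhances transcript expression. An S. pyogenes gRNA scaffold lies upstream of the EF-1α promoter, but no U6 promoter is annotated, so the record does not establish whether the plasmid itself expresses a guide.

The construct is suited to transient or stable lentiviral delivery of a programmable transcriptional activator, and it was deposited in connection with comparative benchmarking of CRISPR/Cas systems in human cells.
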