Features (pLannotate 1.2.2; 35 found; start..end, strand, type, name):
    217..397     +  LTR            5' LTR (truncated): truncated 5' long terminal repeat (LTR) from HIV-1
    444..569     +  misc_feature   HIV-1 Ψ: packaging signal of human immunodeficiency virus type 1
    553..916     +  CDS            HIV-1 gag (fragment): gag protein from human immunodeficiency virus 1; gag
   1062..1295    +  misc_feature   RRE: The Rev response element (RRE) of HIV-1 allows for Rev-dependent mRNA export from the nucleus to the cytoplasm.
   1672..1772    +  CDS            Rev (fragment): human immunodeficiency virus 1 (HIV-1) Rev protein; rev; enhances nuclear export of unspliced and incompletely spliced viral mRNAs
   1822..1939    +  misc_feature   cPPT/CTS: central polypurine tract and central termination sequence of HIV-1
   2071..2146    +  misc_RNA       gRNA scaffold: guide RNA scaffold for the Streptococcus pyogenes CRISPR/Cas9 system
   2164..2182    +  CDS            small t antigen (fragment): SV40 (simian virus 40) small t antigen
   2208..2419    +  promoter       EF-1α core promoter: core promoter for human elongation factor EF-1α
   2444..6547    +  CDS            Cas9: Cas9 (Csn1) endonuclease from the Streptococcus pyogenes Type II CRISPR/Cas system generates RNA-guided double strand breaks in DNA
   6662..6686    +  protein_bind   attB1: mutant version of attB; recombination site for the Gateway® BP reaction BP Clonase™
   6917..7696    +  CDS            RELA (fragment): TF65_HUMAN - Also known as NFKB3. Experimental evidence at protein level: Swiss-Prot protein existence level 1. NF-kappa-B is a pleiotropic transcription factor present in almost all cell types and is the endpoint of a series of signal transduction events that are initiated by a vast array of stimuli related to many biological processes such as inflammation, immunity, differentiation, cell growth, tumorigenesis and apoptosis. NF-kappa-B is a homo- or heterodimeric complex formed by the Rel-like domain- containing proteins RELA/p65, RELB, NFKB1/p105, NFKB1/p50, REL and NFKB2/p52. The heterodime
   7715..8284    +  CDS            Rta AD: transcriptional activation domain from the human herpesvirus 4 (Epstein-Barr virus) replication and transcription activator Rta/BRLF1 (Hardwick et al., 1992; Chavez et al., 2015)
   8350..8947    +  CDS            PuroR (fragment): puromycin N-acetyltransferase; pac from Streptomyces; confers resistance to puromycin
   8963..9551    +  misc_feature   WPRE: woodchuck hepatitis virus posttranscriptional regulatory element
   9602..9621    +  misc_feature   cPPT/CTS (fragment): central polypurine tract and central termination sequence of HIV-1
   9623..9856    +  LTR            3' LTR (ΔU3): self-inactivating 3' long terminal repeat (LTR) from HIV-1
   9888..10112   +  polyA_signal   bGH poly(A) signal: bovine growth hormone polyadenylation signal
  10116..10137   +  promoter       SV40 promoter (fragment): SV40 enhancer and early promoter
  10158..10586   +  rep_origin     f1 ori (sequence partly withheld): f1 bacteriophage origin of replication; arrow indicates direction of (+) strand synthesis
  10600..10929   +  promoter       SV40 promoter: SV40 enhancer and early promoter
  10977..11024   +  promoter       EM7 promoter: synthetic bacterial promoter&nbsp
  11043..11417   +  CDS            BleoR: antibiotic-binding protein; Sh ble from Streptoalloteichus hindustanus; confers resistance to bleomycin, phleomycin, and Zeocin™
  11427..11552   +  CDS            ble (fragment): BLE_KLEPN - Experimental evidence at protein level: Swiss-Prot protein existence level 1. Binding protein with a strong affinity to the bleomycin family of antibiotics. Binds to CL990; an antimitotic-antibiotic compound. From Klebsiella pneumoniae.
  11547..11668   +  polyA_signal   SV40 poly(A) signal: SV40 polyadenylation signal
  11739..11761   -  protein_bind   lac operator (fragment): The lac repressor binds to the lac operator to inhibit transcription in E. coli. This inhibition can be relieved by adding lactose or isopropyl-β-D-thiogalactopyranoside (IPTG). lac repressor encoded by lacI
  11765..11795   -  promoter       lac promoter: promoter for the E. coli lac operon
  11810..11831   -  protein_bind   CAP binding site: CAP binding activates transcription in the presence of cAMP. E. coli catabolite activator protein
  11844..11936   -  CDS            lacI (fragment): lac repressor; lacI; The lac repressor binds to the lac operator to inhibit transcription in E. coli. This inhibition can be relieved by adding lactose or isopropyl-β-D-thiogalactopyranoside (IPTG).
  12119..12707   -  rep_origin     ori: high-copy-number ColE1/pMB1/pBR322/pUC origin of replication
  12878..13738   -  CDS            AmpR: β-lactamase; bla; confers resistance to ampicillin, carbenicillin, and related antibiotics
  13739..13843   -  promoter       AmpR promoter: bla
  13902..13954   -  misc_feature   bom (fragment): basis of mobility region from pBR322
  14109..14488   +  enhancer       CMV enhancer: human cytomegalovirus immediate early enhancer
  14489..199     +  promoter       CMV promoter (across the origin): human cytomegalovirus (CMV) immediate early promoter
>Addgene plasmid #188510 | HiFi dCas9 VPR | addgene full sequence | sequence record 373438 | Addgene NGS Result
TGATGCGGTTTTGGCAGTACATCAATGGGCGTGGATAGCGGTTTGACTCACGGGGATTTCCAAGTCTCCA
CCCCATTGACGTCAATGGGAGTTTGTTTTGGCACCAAAATCAACGGGACTTTCCAAAATGTCGTAACAAC
TCCGCCCCATTGACGCAAATGGGCGGTAGGCGTGTACGGTGGGAGGTCTATATAAGCAGCGCGTTTTGCC
TGTACTGGGTCTCTCTGGTTAGACCAGATCTGAGCCTGGGAGCTCTCTGGCTAACTAGGGAACCCACTGC
TTAAGCCTCAATAAAGCTTGCCTTGAGTGCTTCAAGTAGTGTGTGCCCGTCTGTTGTGTGACTCTGGTAA
CTAGAGATCCCTCAGACCCTTTTAGTCAGTGTGGAAAATCTCTAGCAGTGGCGCCCGAACAGGGACTTGA
AAGCGAAAGGGAAACCAGAGGAGCTCTCTCGACGCAGGACTCGGCTTGCTGAAGCGCGCACGGCAAGAGG
CGAGGGGCGGCGACTGGTGAGTACGCCAAAAATTTTGACTAGCGGAGGCTAGAAGGAGAGAGATGGGTGC
GAGAGCGTCAGTATTAAGCGGGGGAGAATTAGATCGCGATGGGAAAAAATTCGGTTAAGGCCAGGGGGAA
AGAAAAAATATAAATTAAAACATATAGTATGGGCAAGCAGGGAGCTAGAACGATTCGCAGTTAATCCTGG
CCTGTTAGAAACATCAGAAGGCTGTAGACAAATACTGGGACAGCTACAACCATCCCTTCAGACAGGATCA
GAAGAACTTAGATCATTATATAATACAGTAGCAACCCTCTATTGTGTGCATCAAAGGATAGAGATAAAAG
ACACCAAGGAAGCTTTAGACAAGATAGAGGAAGAGCAAAACAAAAGTAAGACCACCGCACAGCAAGCGGC
CGCTGATCTTCAGACCTGGAGGAGGAGATATGAGGGACAATTGGAGAAGTGAATTATATAAATATAAAGT
AGTAAAAATTGAACCATTAGGAGTAGCACCCACCAAGGCAAAGAGAAGAGTGGTGCAGAGAGAAAAAAGA
GCAGTGGGAATAGGAGCTTTGTTCCTTGGGTTCTTGGGAGCAGCAGGAAGCACTATGGGCGCAGCGTCAA
TGACGCTGACGGTACAGGCCAGACAATTATTGTCTGGTATAGTGCAGCAGCAGAACAATTTGCTGAGGGC
TATTGAGGCGCAACAGCATCTGTTGCAACTCACAGTCTGGGGCATCAAGCAGCTCCAGGCAAGAATCCTG
GCTGTGGAAAGATACCTAAAGGATCAACAGCTCCTGGGGATTTGGGGTTGCTCTGGAAAACTCATTTGCA
CCACTGCTGTGCCTTGGAATGCTAGTTGGAGTAATAAATCTCTGGAACAGATTTGGAATCACACGACCTG
GATGGAGTGGGACAGAGAAATTAACAATTACACAAGCTTAATACACTCCTTAATTGAAGAATCGCAAAAC
CAGCAAGAAAAGAATGAACAAGAATTATTGGAATTAGATAAATGGGCAAGTTTGTGGAATTGGTTTAACA
TAACAAATTGGCTGTGGTATATAAAATTATTCATAATGATAGTAGGAGGCTTGGTAGGTTTAAGAATAGT
TTTTGCTGTACTTTCTATAGTGAATAGAGTTAGGCAGGGATATTCACCATTATCGTTTCAGACCCACCTC
CCAACCCCGAGGGGACCCGACAGGCCCGAAGGAATAGAAGAAGAAGGTGGAGAGAGAGACAGAGACAGAT
CCATTCGATTAGTGAACGGATCGGCACTGCGTGCGCCAATTCTGCAGACAAATGGCAGTATTCATCCACA
ATTTTAAAAGAAAAGGGGGGATTGGGGGGTACAGTGCAGGGGAAAGAATAGTAGACATAATAGCAACAGA
CATACAAACTAAAGAATTACAAAAACAAATTACAAAAATTCAAAATTTTCGGGTTTATTACAGGGACAGC
AGAGATCCAGTTTGGTTAATTAAGGTACCGATATCACTAGTGTTCCATTAACTGCGCTAAAAATAATTTT
TAAATCTTTTTTAGCTTCTTGCTCTTTTTTGTACGTCTCTGTTTTAGAGCTAGAAATAGCAAGTTAAAAT
AAGGCTAGTCCGTTATCAACTTGAAAAAGTGGCACCGAGTCGGTGCTTTTTTGAATTCGCTAGCTAGGTC
TTGAAAGGAGTGGGAATTGGCTCCGGTGCCCGTCAGTGGGCAGAGCGCACATCGCCCACAGTCCCCGAGA
AGTTGGGGGGAGGGGTCGGCAATTGATCCGGTGCCTAGAGAAGGTGGCGCGGGGTAAACTGGGAAAGTGA
TGTCGTGTACTGGCTCCGCCTTTTTCCCGAGGGTGGGGGAGAACCGTATATAAGTGCAGTAGTCGCCGTG
AACGTTCTTTTTCGCAACGGGTTTGCCGCCAGAACACAGGACCGGTTCTAGAGCGCTGCCACCATGGACA
AGAAGTACAGCATCGGCCTGGCCATCGGCACCAACTCTGTGGGCTGGGCCGTGATCACCGACGAGTACAA
GGTGCCCAGCAAGAAATTCAAGGTGCTGGGCAACACCGACCGGCACAGCATCAAGAAGAACCTGATCGGA
GCGCTGCTGTTCGACAGCGGCGAAACAGCCGAGGCCACCCGGCTTAAGAGAACCGCCAGAAGAAGATACA
CCAGACGGAAGAACCGGATCTGCTATCTGCAAGAGATCTTCAGCAACGAGATGGCCAAGGTGGACGACAG
CTTCTTCCACAGACTGGAAGAGTCCTTCCTGGTGGAAGAGGATAAGAAGCACGAGCGGCACCCCATCTTC
GGCAACATCGTGGACGAGGTGGCCTACCACGAGAAGTACCCCACCATCTACCACCTGAGAAAGAAACTGG
TGGACAGCACCGACAAGGCCGACCTGCGGCTGATCTATCTGGCCCTGGCCCACATGATCAAGTTCCGGGG
CCACTTCCTGATCGAGGGCGACCTGAACCCCGACAACAGCGACGTGGACAAGCTGTTCATCCAGCTGGTG
CAGACCTACAACCAGCTGTTCGAGGAAAACCCCATCAACGCCAGCGGCGTGGACGCCAAGGCCATCCTGT
CTGCCAGACTGAGCAAGAGCAGACGGCTGGAAAATCTGATCGCCCAGCTGCCCGGCGAGAAGAAGAATGG
CCTGTTCGGAAACCTGATTGCCCTGAGCCTGGGCCTGACCCCCAACTTCAAGAGCAACTTCGACCTGGCC
GAGGATGCCAAACTGCAGCTGAGCAAGGACACCTACGACGACGACCTGGACAACCTGCTGGCCCAGATCG
GCGACCAGTACGCCGACCTGTTTCTGGCCGCCAAGAACCTGTCCGACGCCATCCTGCTGAGCGACATCCT
GAGAGTGAACACCGAGATCACCAAGGCCCCCCTGAGCGCCTCTATGATCAAGAGATACGACGAGCACCAC
CAGGACCTGACCCTGCTGAAAGCTCTCGTGCGGCAGCAGCTGCCTGAGAAGTACAAAGAGATTTTCTTCG
ACCAGAGCAAGAACGGCTACGCCGGCTACATTGACGGCGGAGCCAGCCAGGAAGAGTTCTACAAGTTCAT
CAAGCCCATCCTGGAAAAGATGGACGGCACCGAGGAACTGCTCGTGAAGCTGAACAGAGAGGACCTCCTG
AGGAAGCAGCGGACCTTCGACAACGGCAGCATCCCCCACCAGATCCACCTGGGAGAGCTGCACGCCATTC
TGCGGCGGCAGGAAGATTTTTACCCATTCCTGAAGGACAACCGGGAAAAGATCGAGAAGATCCTGACCTT
CCGCATCCCCTACTACGTGGGCCCTCTGGCCAGGGGAAACAGCAGATTCGCCTGGATGACCAGAAAGAGC
GAGGAAACCATCACCCCCTGGAACTTCGAGGAAGTGGTGGACAAGGGCGCTTCCGCCCAGAGCTTCATCG
AGCGGATGACCAACTTCGATAAGAACCTGCCCAACGAGAAGGTGCTGCCCAAGCACAGCCTGCTGTACGA
GTACTTCACCGTGTATAACGAGCTGACCAAAGTGAAATACGTGACCGAGGGAATGAGAAAGCCCGCCTTC
CTGAGCGGCGAGCAGAAAAAGGCCATCGTGGACCTGCTGTTCAAGACCAACCGGAAAGTGACCGTGAAGC
AGCTGAAAGAGGACTACTTCAAGAAAATCGAGTGCTTCGACTCCGTGGAAATCTCCGGCGTGGAAGATCG
GTTCAACGCCTCCCTGGGCACATACCACGATCTGCTGAAAATTATCAAGGACAAGGACTTCCTGGACAAT
GAGGAAAACGAGGACATTCTGGAAGATATCGTGCTGACCCTGACACTGTTTGAGGACAGAGAGATGATCG
AGGAACGGCTGAAAACCTATGCCCACCTGTTCGACGACAAAGTGATGAAGCAGCTGAAGCGGCGGAGATA
CACCGGCTGGGGCAGGCTGAGCCGGAAGCTGATCAACGGCATCCGGGACAAGCAGTCCGGCAAGACAATC
CTGGATTTCCTGAAGTCCGACGGCTTCGCCAACGCCAACTTCATGCAATTGATCCACGACGACAGCCTGA
CCTTTAAAGAGGACATCCAGAAAGCCCAGGTGTCCGGCCAGGGCGATAGTCTACACGAGCACATTGCCAA
TCTGGCCGGCAGCCCCGCCATTAAGAAGGGCATCCTGCAGACAGTGAAGGTGGTGGACGAGCTCGTGAAA
GTGATGGGCCGGCACAAGCCCGAGAACATCGTGATCGAAATGGCCAGAGAGAACCAGACCACCCAGAAGG
GACAGAAGAACAGCCGCGAGAGAATGAAGCGGATCGAAGAGGGCATCAAAGAGCTGGGCAGCCAGATCCT
GAAAGAACACCCCGTGGAAAACACCCAGCTGCAGAACGAGAAGCTGTACCTGTACTACCTGCAGAATGGG
CGGGATATGTACGTGGACCAGGAACTGGACATCAACCGGCTGTCCGACTACGATGTGGACGCCATCGTGC
CTCAGAGCTTTCTGAAGGACGACTCCATCGACAACAAGGTGCTGACCAGAAGCGACAAGAACCGGGGCAA
GAGCGACAACGTGCCCTCCGAAGAGGTCGTGAAGAAGATGAAGAACTACTGGCGGCAGCTGCTGAACGCC
AAGCTTATTACCCAGAGAAAGTTCGACAATCTGACCAAGGCCGAGAGAGGCGGCCTGAGCGAACTGGATA
AGGCCGGCTTCATCAAGAGACAGCTGGTGGAAACCCGGCAGATCACAAAGCACGTGGCACAGATCCTGGA
CTCCCGGATGAACACTAAGTACGACGAGAATGACAAGCTGATCCGGGAAGTGAAAGTGATCACCCTGAAG
TCCAAGCTGGTGTCCGATTTCCGGAAGGATTTCCAGTTTTACAAAGTGCGCGAGATCAACAACTACCACC
ACGCCCACGACGCCTACCTGAACGCCGTCGTGGGAACCGCCCTGATCAAAAAGTACCCTAAGCTCGAGAG
CGAGTTCGTGTACGGCGACTACAAGGTGTACGACGTGCGGAAGATGATCGCCAAGAGCGAGCAGGAAATC
GGCAAGGCTACCGCCAAGTACTTCTTCTACAGCAACATCATGAACTTTTTCAAGACCGAGATTACCCTGG
CCAACGGCGAGATCCGGAAGCGGCCTCTGATCGAGACAAACGGCGAAACCGGGGAGATCGTGTGGGATAA
GGGCCGGGATTTTGCCACCGTGCGGAAAGTGCTGAGCATGCCCCAAGTGAATATCGTGAAAAAGACCGAG
GTGCAGACAGGCGGCTTCAGCAAAGAGTCTATCCTGCCCAAGAGGAACAGCGATAAGCTGATCGCCAGAA
AGAAGGACTGGGACCCTAAGAAGTACGGCGGCTTCGACAGCCCCACCGTGGCCTATTCTGTGCTGGTGGT
GGCCAAAGTGGAAAAGGGCAAGTCCAAGAAACTGAAGAGTGTGAAAGAGCTGCTGGGGATCACCATCATG
GAAAGAAGCAGCTTCGAGAAGAATCCCATCGACTTTCTGGAAGCCAAGGGCTACAAAGAAGTGAAAAAGG
ACCTGATCATCAAGCTGCCTAAGTACTCCCTGTTCGAGCTGGAAAACGGCCGGAAGAGAATGCTGGCCTC
TGCCGGCGAACTGCAGAAGGGAAACGAACTGGCCCTGCCCTCCAAATATGTGAACTTCCTGTACCTGGCC
AGCCACTATGAGAAGCTGAAGGGCTCCCCCGAGGATAATGAGCAGAAACAGCTGTTTGTGGAACAGCACA
AGCACTACCTGGACGAGATCATCGAGCAGATCAGCGAGTTCTCCAAGAGAGTGATCCTGGCCGACGCTAA
TCTGGACAAAGTGCTGTCCGCCTACAACAAGCACCGGGATAAGCCCATCAGAGAGCAGGCCGAGAATATC
ATCCACCTGTTTACCCTGACCAATCTGGGAGCCCCTGCCGCCTTCAAGTACTTTGACACCACCATCGACC
GGAAGAGGTACACCAGCACCAAAGAGGTGCTGGACGCCACCCTGATCCACCAGAGCATCACCGGCCTGTA
CGAGACACGGATCGACCTGTCTCAGCTGGGAGGCGACAAGCGACCTGCCGCCACAAAGAAGGCTGGACAG
GCTAAGAAGAAGAAAGATTACAAAGACGATGACGATAAGGGATCCTCGCCAGGGATCCGTCGACTTGACG
CGTTGATATCAACAAGTTTGTACAAAAAAGCAGGCTACAAAGAGGCCAGCGGTTCCGGACGGGCTGACGC
ATTGGACGATTTTGATCTGGATATGCTGGGAAGTGACGCCCTCGATGATTTTGACCTTGACATGCTTGGT
TCGGATGCCCTTGATGACTTTGACCTCGACATGCTCGGCAGTGACGCCCTTGATGATTTCGACCTGGACA
TGCTGATTAACTCTAGAAGTTCCGGATCTCCGAAAAAGAAACGCAAAGTTGGTAGCCAGTACCTGCCCGA
CACCGACGACCGGCACCGGATCGAGGAAAAGCGGAAGCGGACCTACGAGACATTCAAGAGCATCATGAAG
AAGTCCCCCTTCAGCGGCCCCACCGACCCTAGACCTCCACCTAGAAGAATCGCCGTGCCCAGCAGATCCA
GCGCCAGCGTGCCAAAACCTGCCCCCCAGCCTTACCCCTTCACCAGCAGCCTGAGCACCATCAACTACGA
CGAGTTCCCTACCATGGTGTTCCCCAGCGGCCAGATCTCTCAGGCCTCTGCTCTGGCTCCAGCCCCTCCT
CAGGTGCTGCCTCAGGCTCCTGCTCCTGCACCAGCTCCAGCCATGGTGTCTGCACTGGCTCAGGCACCAG
CACCCGTGCCTGTGCTGGCTCCTGGACCTCCACAGGCTGTGGCTCCACCAGCCCCTAAACCTACACAGGC
CGGCGAGGGCACACTGTCTGAAGCTCTGCTGCAGCTGCAGTTCGACGACGAGGATCTGGGAGCCCTGCTG
GGAAACAGCACCGATCCTGCCGTGTTCACCGACCTGGCCAGCGTGGACAACAGCGAGTTCCAGCAGCTGC
TGAACCAGGGCATCCCTGTGGCCCCTCACACCACCGAGCCCATGCTGATGGAATACCCCGAGGCCATCAC
CCGGCTCGTGACAGGCGCTCAGAGGCCTCCTGATCCAGCTCCTGCCCCTCTGGGAGCACCAGGCCTGCCT
AATGGACTGCTGTCTGGCGACGAGGACTTCAGCTCTATCGCCGATATGGATTTCTCAGCCTTGCTGGGCT
CTGGCAGCGGCAGCCGGGATTCCAGGGAAGGGATGTTTTTGCCGAAGCCTGAGGCCGGCTCCGCTATTAG
TGACGTGTTTGAGGGCCGCGAGGTGTGCCAGCCAAAACGAATCCGGCCATTTCATCCTCCAGGAAGTCCA
TGGGCCAACCGCCCACTCCCCGCCAGCCTCGCACCAACACCAACCGGTCCAGTACATGAGCCAGTCGGGT
CACTGACCCCGGCACCAGTCCCTCAGCCACTGGATCCAGCGCCCGCAGTGACTCCCGAGGCCAGTCACCT
GTTGGAGGATCCCGATGAAGAGACGAGCCAGGCTGTCAAAGCCCTTCGGGAGATGGCCGATACTGTGATT
CCCCAGAAGGAAGAGGCTGCAATCTGTGGCCAAATGGACCTTTCCCATCCGCCCCCAAGGGGCCATCTGG
ATGAGCTGACAACCACACTTGAGTCCATGACCGAGGATCTGAACCTGGACTCACCCCTGACCCCGGAATT
GAACGAGATTCTGGATACCTTCCTGAACGACGAGTGCCTCTTGCATGCCATGCATATCAGCACAGGACTG
TCCATCTTCGACACATCTCTGTTTGGATCCGGCGCAACAAACTTCTCTCTGCTGAAACAAGCCGGAGATG
TCGAAGAGAATCCTGGACCGACCGAGTACAAGCCCACGGTGCGCCTCGCCACCCGCGACGACGTCCCCAG
GGCCGTACGCACCCTCGCCGCCGCGTTCGCCGACTACCCCGCCACGCGCCACACCGTCGATCCGGACCGC
CACATCGAGCGGGTCACCGAGCTGCAAGAACTCTTCCTCACGCGCGTCGGGCTCGACATCGGCAAGGTGT
GGGTCGCGGACGACGGCGCCGCGGTGGCGGTCTGGACCACGCCGGAGAGCGTCGAAGCGGGGGCGGTGTT
CGCCGAGATCGGCCCGCGCATGGCCGAGTTGAGCGGTTCCCGGCTGGCCGCGCAGCAACAGATGGAAGGC
CTCCTGGCGCCGCACCGGCCCAAGGAGCCCGCGTGGTTCCTGGCCACCGTCGGAGTCTCGCCCGACCACC
AGGGCAAGGGTCTGGGCAGCGCCGTCGTGCTCCCCGGAGTGGAGGCGGCCGAGCGCGCCGGGGTGCCCGC
CTTCCTGGAGACCTCCGCGCCCCGCAACCTCCCCTTCTACGAGCGGCTCGGCTTCACCGTCACCGCCGAC
GTCGAGGTGCCCGAAGGACCGCGCACCTGGTGCATGACCCGCAAGCCCGGTGCCTGAACGCGTTAAGTCG
ACAATCAACCTCTGGATTACAAAATTTGTGAAAGATTGACTGGTATTCTTAACTATGTTGCTCCTTTTAC
GCTATGTGGATACGCTGCTTTAATGCCTTTGTATCATGCTATTGCTTCCCGTATGGCTTTCATTTTCTCC
TCCTTGTATAAATCCTGGTTGCTGTCTCTTTATGAGGAGTTGTGGCCCGTTGTCAGGCAACGTGGCGTGG
TGTGCACTGTGTTTGCTGACGCAACCCCCACTGGTTGGGGCATTGCCACCACCTGTCAGCTCCTTTCCGG
GACTTTCGCTTTCCCCCTCCCTATTGCCACGGCGGAACTCATCGCCGCCTGCCTTGCCCGCTGCTGGACA
GGGGCTCGGCTGTTGGGCACTGACAATTCCGTGGTGTTGTCGGGGAAATCATCGTCCTTTCCTTGGCTGC
TCGCCTGTGTTGCCACCTGGATTCTGCGCGGGACGTCCTTCTGCTACGTCCCTTCGGCCCTCAATCCAGC
GGACCTTCCTTCCCGCGGCCTGCTGCCGGCTCTGCGGCCTCTTCCGCGTCTTCGCCTTCGCCCTCAGACG
AGTCGGATCTCCCTTTGGGCCGCCTCCCCGCGTCGACTTTAAGACCAATGACTTACAAGGCAGCTGTAGA
TCTTAGCCACTTTTTAAAAGAAAAGGGGGGACTGGAAGGGCTAATTCACTCCCAACGAAGACAAGATCTG
CTTTTTGCTTGTACTGGGTCTCTCTGGTTAGACCAGATCTGAGCCTGGGAGCTCTCTGGCTAACTAGGGA
ACCCACTGCTTAAGCCTCAATAAAGCTTGCCTTGAGTGCTTCAAGTAGTGTGTGCCCGTCTGTTGTGTGA
CTCTGGTAACTAGAGATCCCTCAGACCCTTTTAGTCAGTGTGGAAAATCTCTAGCAGGGCCCGTTTAAAC
CCGCTGATCAGCCTCGACTGTGCCTTCTAGTTGCCAGCCATCTGTTGTTTGCCCCTCCCCCGTGCCTTCC
TTGACCCTGGAAGGTGCCACTCCCACTGTCCTTTCCTAATAAAATGAGGAAATTGCATCGCATTGTCTGA
GTAGGTGTCATTCTATTCTGGGGGGTGGGGTGGGGCAGGACAGCAAGGGGGAGGATTGGGAAGACAATAG
CAGGCATGCTGGGGATGCGGTGGGCTCTATGGCTTCTGAGGCGGAAAGAACCAGCTGGGGCTCTAGGGGG
TATCCCC
[124 nt withheld, positions 10158-10281]
C
[91 nt withheld, positions 10283-10373]
A
[49 nt withheld, positions 10375-10423]
CCTTTGACGTTGGAGTCCACGTTCTTT
[37 nt withheld, positions 10451-10487]
ACCCTATCTCGGTCTATTCTTTTGATTTATAAGGGATTTTGCCGATTTCGGCCTATTGGTTAAAAAATGA
GCTGATTTAACAAAAATTTAACGCGAATTAATTCTGTGGAATGTGTGTCAGTTAGGGTGTGGAAAGTCCC
CAGGCTCCCCAGCAGGCAGAAGTATGCAAAGCATGCATCTCAATTAGTCAGCAACCAGGTGTGGAAAGTC
CCCAGGCTCCCCAGCAGGCAGAAGTATGCAAAGCATGCATCTCAATTAGTCAGCAACCATAGTCCCGCCC
CTAACTCCGCCCATCCCGCCCCTAACTCCGCCCAGTTCCGCCCATTCTCCGCCCCATGGCTGACTAATTT
TTTTTATTTATGCAGAGGCCGAGGCCGCCTCTGCCTCTGAGCTATTCCAGAAGTAGTGAGGAGGCTTTTT
TGGAGGCCTAGGCTTTTGCAAAAAGCTCCCGGGAGCTTGTATATCCATTTTCGGATCTGATCAGCACGTG
TTGACAATTAATCATCGGCATAGTATATCGGCATAGTATAATACGACAAGGTGAGGAACTAAACCATGGC
CAAGTTGACCAGTGCCGTTCCGGTGCTCACCGCGCGCGACGTCGCCGGAGCGGTCGAGTTCTGGACCGAC
CGGCTCGGGTTCTCCCGGGACTTCGTGGAGGACGACTTCGCCGGTGTGGTCCGGGACGACGTGACCCTGT
TCATCAGCGCGGTCCAGGACCAGGTGGTGCCGGACAACACCCTGGCCTGGGTGTGGGTGCGCGGCCTGGA
CGAGCTGTACGCCGAGTGGTCGGAGGTCGTGTCCACGAACTTCCGGGACGCCTCCGGGCCGGCCATGACC
GAGATCGGCGAGCAGCCGTGGGGGCGGGAGTTCGCCCTGCGCGACCCGGCCGGCAACTGCGTGCACTTCG
TGGCCGAGGAGCAGGACTGACACGTGCTACGAGATTTCGATTCCACCGCCGCCTTCTATGAAAGGTTGGG
CTTCGGAATCGTTTTCCGGGACGCCGGCTGGATGATCCTCCAGCGCGGGGATCTCATGCTGGAGTTCTTC
GCCCACCCCAACTTGTTTATTGCAGCTTATAATGGTTACAAATAAAGCAATAGCATCACAAATTTCACAA
ATAAAGCATTTTTTTCACTGCATTCTAGTTGTGGTTTGTCCAAACTCATCAATGTATCTTATCATGTCTG
TATACCGTCGACCTCTAGCTAGAGCTTGGCGTAATCATGGTCATAGCTGTTTCCTGTGTGAAATTGTTAT
CCGCTCACAATTCCACACAACATACGAGCCGGAAGCATAAAGTGTAAAGCCTGGGGTGCCTAATGAGTGA
GCTAACTCACATTAATTGCGTTGCGCTCACTGCCCGCTTTCCAGTCGGGAAACCTGTCGTGCCAGCTGCA
TTAATGAATCGGCCAACGCGCGGGGAGAGGCGGTTTGCGTATTGGGCGCTCTTCCGCTTCCTCGCTCACT
GACTCGCTGCGCTCGGTCGTTCGGCTGCGGCGAGCGGTATCAGCTCACTCAAAGGCGGTAATACGGTTAT
CCACAGAATCAGGGGATAACGCAGGAAAGAACATGTGAGCAAAAGGCCAGCAAAAGGCCAGGAACCGTAA
AAAGGCCGCGTTGCTGGCGTTTTTCCATAGGCTCCGCCCCCCTGACGAGCATCACAAAAATCGACGCTCA
AGTCAGAGGTGGCGAAACCCGACAGGACTATAAAGATACCAGGCGTTTCCCCCTGGAAGCTCCCTCGTGC
GCTCTCCTGTTCCGACCCTGCCGCTTACCGGATACCTGTCCGCCTTTCTCCCTTCGGGAAGCGTGGCGCT
TTCTCATAGCTCACGCTGTAGGTATCTCAGTTCGGTGTAGGTCGTTCGCTCCAAGCTGGGCTGTGTGCAC
GAACCCCCCGTTCAGCCCGACCGCTGCGCCTTATCCGGTAACTATCGTCTTGAGTCCAACCCGGTAAGAC
ACGACTTATCGCCACTGGCAGCAGCCACTGGTAACAGGATTAGCAGAGCGAGGTATGTAGGCGGTGCTAC
AGAGTTCTTGAAGTGGTGGCCTAACTACGGCTACACTAGAAGAACAGTATTTGGTATCTGCGCTCTGCTG
AAGCCAGTTACCTTCGGAAAAAGAGTTGGTAGCTCTTGATCCGGCAAACAAACCACCGCTGGTAGCGGTG
GTTTTTTTGTTTGCAAGCAGCAGATTACGCGCAGAAAAAAAGGATCTCAAGAAGATCCTTTGATCTTTTC
TACGGGGTCTGACGCTCAGTGGAACGAAAACTCACGTTAAGGGATTTTGGTCATGAGATTATCAAAAAGG
ATCTTCACCTAGATCCTTTTAAATTAAAAATGAAGTTTTAAATCAATCTAAAGTATATATGAGTAAACTT
GGTCTGACAGTTACCAATGCTTAATCAGTGAGGCACCTATCTCAGCGATCTGTCTATTTCGTTCATCCAT
AGTTGCCTGACTCCCCGTCGTGTAGATAACTACGATACGGGAGGGCTTACCATCTGGCCCCAGTGCTGCA
ATGATACCGCGAGACCCACGCTCACCGGCTCCAGATTTATCAGCAATAAACCAGCCAGCCGGAAGGGCCG
AGCGCAGAAGTGGTCCTGCAACTTTATCCGCCTCCATCCAGTCTATTAATTGTTGCCGGGAAGCTAGAGT
AAGTAGTTCGCCAGTTAATAGTTTGCGCAACGTTGTTGCCATTGCTACAGGCATCGTGGTGTCACGCTCG
TCGTTTGGTATGGCTTCATTCAGCTCCGGTTCCCAACGATCAAGGCGAGTTACATGATCCCCCATGTTGT
GCAAAAAAGCGGTTAGCTCCTTCGGTCCTCCGATCGTTGTCAGAAGTAAGTTGGCCGCAGTGTTATCACT
CATGGTTATGGCAGCACTGCATAATTCTCTTACTGTCATGCCATCCGTAAGATGCTTTTCTGTGACTGGT
GAGTACTCAACCAAGTCATTCTGAGAATAGTGTATGCGGCGACCGAGTTGCTCTTGCCCGGCGTCAATAC
GGGATAATACCGCGCCACATAGCAGAACTTTAAAAGTGCTCATCATTGGAAAACGTTCTTCGGGGCGAAA
ACTCTCAAGGATCTTACCGCTGTTGAGATCCAGTTCGATGTAACCCACTCGTGCACCCAACTGATCTTCA
GCATCTTTTACTTTCACCAGCGTTTCTGGGTGAGCAAAAACAGGAAGGCAAAATGCCGCAAAAAAGGGAA
TAAGGGCGACACGGAAATGTTGAATACTCATACTCTTCCTTTTTCAATATTATTGAAGCATTTATCAGGG
TTATTGTCTCATGAGCGGATACATATTTGAATGTATTTAGAAAAATAAACAAATAGGGGTTCCGCGCACA
TTTCCCCGAAAAGTGCCACCTGACGTCGACGGATCGGGAGATCTCCCGATCCCCTATGGTGCACTCTCAG
TACAATCTGCTCTGATGCCGCATAGTTAAGCCAGTATCTGCTCCCTGCTTGTGTGTTGGAGGTCGCTGAG
TAGTGCGCGAGCAAAATTTAAGCTACAACAAGGCAAGGCTTGACCGACAATTGCATGAAGAATCTGCTTA
GGGTTAGGCGTTTTGCGCTGCTTCGCGATGTACGGGCCAGATATACGCGTTGACATTGATTATTGACTAG
TTATTAATAGTAATCAATTACGGGGTCATTAGTTCATAGCCCATATATGGAGTTCCGCGTTACATAACTT
ACGGTAAATGGCCCGCCTGGCTGACCGCCCAACGACCCCCGCCCATTGACGTCAATAATGACGTATGTTC
CCATAGTAACGCCAATAGGGACTTTCCATTGACGTCAATGGGTGGAGTATTTACGGTAAACTGCCCACTT
GGCAGTACATCAAGTGTATCATATGCCAAGTACGCCCCCTATTGACGTCAATGACGGTAAATGGCCCGCC
TGGCATTATGCCCAGTACATGACCTTATGGGACTTTCCTACTTGGCAGTACATCTACGTATTAGTCATCG
CTATTACCATGG
